>Addgene plasmid #158464 | pLEX307-CTSB-blast | addgene full sequence | sequence record 308167 | Addgene NGS Result
CTCGAGGCCTGCAGGTGCAAAGATGGATAAAGTTTTAAACAGAGAGGAATCTTTGCAGCTAATGGACCTT
CTAGGTCTTGAAAGGAGTGGGAATTGGCTCCGGTGCCCGTCAGTGGGCAGAGCGCACATCGCCCACAGTC
CCCGAGAAGTTGGGGGGAGGGGTCGGCAATTGAACCGGTGCCTAGAGAAGGTGGCGCGGGGTAAACTGGG
AAAGTGATGTCGTGTACTGGCTCCGCCTTTTTCCCGAGGGTGGGGGAGAACCGTATATAAGTGCAGTAGT
CGCCGTGAACGTTCTTTTTCGCAACGGGTTTGCCGCCAGAACACAGGTAAGTGCCGTGTGTGGTTCCCGC
GGGCCTGGCCTCTTTACGGGTTATGGCCCTTGCGTGCCTTGAATTACTTCCACCTGGCTGCAGTACGTGA
TTCTTGATCCCGAGCTTCGGGTTGGAAGTGGGTGGGAGAGTTCGAGGCCTTGCGCTTAAGGAGCCCCTTC
GCCTCGTGCTTGAGTTGAGGCCTGGCCTGGGCGCTGGGGCCGCCGCGTGCGAATCTGGTGGCACCTTCGC
GCCTGTCTCGCTGCTTTCGATAAGTCTCTAGCCATTTAAAATTTTTGATGACCTGCTGCGACGCTTTTTT
TCTGGCAAGATAGTCTTGTAAATGCGGGCCAAGATCTGCACACTGGTATTTCGGTTTTTGGGGCCGCGGG
CGGCGACGGGGCCCGTGCGTCCCAGCGCACATGTTCGGCGAGGCGGGGCCTGCGAGCGCGGCCACCGAGA
ATCGGACGGGGGTAGTCTCAAGCTGGCCGGCCTGCTCTGGTGCCTGGCCTCGCGCCGCCGTGTATCGCCC
CGCCCTGGGCGGCAAGGCTGGCCCGGTCGGCACCAGTTGCGTGAGCGGAAAGATGGCCGCTTCCCGGCCC
TGCTGCAGGGAGCTCAAAATGGAGGACGCGGCGCTCGGGAGAGCGGGCGGGTGAGTCACCCACACAAAGG
AAAAGGGCCTTTCCGTCCTCAGCCGTCGCTTCATGTGACTCCACGGAGTACCGGGCGCCGTCCAGGCACC
TCGATTAGTTCTCGAGCTTTTGGAGTACGTCGTCTTTAGGTTGGGGGGAGGGGTTTTATGCGATGGAGTT
TCCCCACACTGAGTGGGTGGAGACTGAAGTTAGGCCAGCTTGGCACTTGATGTAATTCTCCTTGGAATTT
GCCCTTTTTGAGTTTGGATCTTGGTTCATTCTCAAGCCTCAGACAGTGGTTCAAAGTTTTTTTCTTCCAT
TTCAGGTGTCGTGAGGCTAGCATCGATTGATCAACAAGTTTGTACAAAAAAGCAGGCTACAAAATGTGGC
AGCTCTGGGCCTCCCTCTGCTGCCTGCTGGTGTTGGCCAATGCCCGGAGCAGGCCCTCTTTCCATCCCTT
AAGCGATGAGCTGGTCAACTATGTCAACAAACGGAATACCACGTGGCAGGCCGGGCACAACTTCTACAAC
GTGGACATGAGCTACTTGAAGAGGCTATGTGGTACCTTCCTGGGTGGGCCCAAGCCACCCCAGAGAGTTA
TGTTTACCGAGGACCTG
[765 nt withheld, positions 1558-2322]
CAGTACTGGGAAAAGATCTAAAACCCAGCTTTCTTGTACAAAGTGGTTGATATCGGTAAGCCTATCCCTA
ACCCTCTCCTCGGTCTCGATTCTACGTAGTAATGAACTAGTACCGGTTAAGTCGACAATCAACGCGTTAA
GTCGACAATCAACCTCTGGATTACAAAATTTGTGAAAGATTGACTGGTATTCTTAACTATGTTGCTCCTT
TTACGCTATGTGGATACGCTGCTTTAATGCCTTTGTATCATGCTATTGCTTCCCGTATGGCTTTCATTTT
CTCCTCCTTGTATAAATCCTGGTTGCTGTCTCTTTATGAGGAGTTGTGGCCCGTTGTCAGGCAACGTGGC
GTGGTGTGCACTGTGTTTGCTGACGCAACCCCCACTGGTTGGGGCATTGCCACCACCTGTCAGCTCCTTT
CCGGGACTTTCGCTTTCCCCCTCCCTATTGCCACGGCGGAACTCATCGCCGCCTGCCTTGCCCGCTGCTG
GACAGGGGCTCGGCTGTTGGGCACTGACAATTCCGTGGTGTTGTCGGGGAAATCATCGTCCTTTCCTTGG
CTGCTCGCCTGTGTTGCCACCTGGATTCTGCGCGGGACGTCCTTCTGCTACGTCCCTTCGGCCCTCAATC
CAGCGGACCTTCCTTCCCGCGGCCTGCTGCCGGCTCTGCGGCCTCTTCCGCGTCTTCGCCTTCGCCCTCA
GACGAGTCGGATCTCCCTTTGGGCCGCCTCCCCGCGTCGACTTTAAGACCAATGACTTACAAGGCAGCTG
TAGATCTTAGCCACTTTTTAAAAGAAAAGGGGGGACTGGAAGGGCTAATTCACTCCCAACGAAGACAAGA
TCTGCTTTTTGCTTGTACTGGGTCTCTCTGGTTAGACCAGATCTGAGCCTGGGAGCTCTCTGGCTAACTA
GGGAACCCACTGCTTAAGCCTCAATAAAGCTTGCCTTGAGTGCTTCAAGTAGTGTGTGCCCGTCTGTTGT
GTGACTCTGGTAACTAGAGATCCCTCAGACCCTTTTAGTCAGTGTGGAAAATCTCTAGCAGTACGTATAG
TAGTTCATGTCATCTTATTATTCAGTATTTATAACTTGCAAAGAAATGAATATCAGAGAGTGAGAGGAAC
TTGTTTATTGCAGCTTATAATGGTTACAAATAAAGCAATAGCATCACAAATTTCACAAATAAAGCATTTT
TTTCACTGCATTCTAGTTGTGGTTTGTCCAAACTCATCAATGTATCTTATCATGTCTGGCTCTAGCTATC
CCGCCCCTAACTCCGCCCATCCCGCCCCTAACTCCGCCCAGTTCCGCCCATTCTCCGCCCCATGGCTGAC
TAATTTTTTTTATTTATGCAGAGGCCGAGGCCGCCTCGGCCTCTGAGCTATTCCAGAAGTAGTGAGGAGG
CTTTTTTGGAGGCCTAGGGACGTACCCAATTCGCCCTATAGTGAGTCGTATTACGCGCGCTCACTGGCCG
TCGTTTTACAACGTCGTGACTGGGAAAACCCTGGCGTTACCCAACTTAATCGCCTTGCAGCACATCCCCC
TTTCGCCAGCTGGCGTAATAGCGAAGAGGCCCGCACCGATCGCCCTTCCCAACAGTTGCGCAGCCTGAAT
GGCGAATGGG
[124 nt withheld, positions 3943-4066]
C
[91 nt withheld, positions 4068-4158]
A
[49 nt withheld, positions 4160-4208]
CCTTTGACGTTGGAGTCCACGTTCTTT
[37 nt withheld, positions 4236-4272]
ACCCTATCTCGGTCTATTCTTTTGATTTATAAGGGATTTTGCCGATTTCGGCCTATTGGTTAAAAAATGA
GCTGATTTAACAAAAATTTAACGCGAATTTTAACAAAATATTAACGCTTACAATTTAGGTGGCACTTTTC
GGGGAAATGTGCGCGGAACCCCTATTTGTTTATTTTTCTAAATACATTCAAATATGTATCCGCTCATGAG
ACAATAACCCTGATAAATGCTTCAATAATATTGAAAAAGGAAGAGTATGAGTATTCAACATTTCCGTGTC
GCCCTTATTCCCTTTTTTGCGGCATTTTGCCTTCCTGTTTTTGCTCACCCAGAAACGCTGGTGAAAGTAA
AAGATGCTGAAGATCAGTTGGGTGCACGAGTGGGTTACATCGAACTGGATCTCAACAGCGGTAAGATCCT
TGAGAGTTTTCGCCCCGAAGAACGTTTTCCAATGATGAGCACTTTTAAAGTTCTGCTATGTGGCGCGGTA
TTATCCCGTATTGACGCCGGGCAAGAGCAACTCGGTCGCCGCATACACTATTCTCAGAATGACTTGGTTG
AGTACTCACCAGTCACAGAAAAGCATCTTACGGATGGCATGACAGTAAGAGAATTATGCAGTGCTGCCAT
AACCATGAGTGATAACACTGCGGCCAACTTACTTCTGACAACGATCGGAGGACCGAAGGAGCTAACCGCT
TTTTTGCACAACATGGGGGATCATGTAACTCGCCTTGATCGTTGGGAACCGGAGCTGAATGAAGCCATAC
CAAACGACGAGCGTGACACCACGATGCCTGTAGCAATGGCAACAACGTTGCGCAAACTATTAACTGGCGA
ACTACTTACTCTAGCTTCCCGGCAACAATTAATAGACTGGATGGAGGCGGATAAAGTTGCAGGACCACTT
CTGCGCTCGGCCCTTCCGGCTGGCTGGTTTATTGCTGATAAATCTGGAGCCGGTGAGCGTGGGTCTCGCG
GTATCATTGCAGCACTGGGGCCAGATGGTAAGCCCTCCCGTATCGTAGTTATCTACACGACGGGGAGTCA
GGCAACTATGGATGAACGAAATAGACAGATCGCTGAGATAGGTGCCTCACTGATTAAGCATTGGTAACTG
TCAGACCAAGTTTACTCATATATACTTTAGATTGATTTAAAACTTCATTTTTAATTTAAAAGGATCTAGG
TGAAGATCCTTTTTGATAATCTCATGACCAAAATCCCTTAACGTGAGTTTTCGTTCCACTGAGCGTCAGA
CCCCGTAGAAAAGATCAAAGGATCTTCTTGAGATCCTTTTTTTCTGCGCGTAATCTGCTGCTTGCAAACA
AAAAAACCACCGCTACCAGCGGTGGTTTGTTTGCCGGATCAAGAGCTACCAACTCTTTTTCCGAAGGTAA
CTGGCTTCAGCAGAGCGCAGATACCAAATACTGTTCTTCTAGTGTAGCCGTAGTTAGGCCACCACTTCAA
GAACTCTGTAGCACCGCCTACATACCTCGCTCTGCTAATCCTGTTACCAGTGGCTGCTGCCAGTGGCGAT
AAGTCGTGTCTTACCGGGTTGGACTCAAGACGATAGTTACCGGATAAGGCGCAGCGGTCGGGCTGAACGG
GGGGTTCGTGCACACAGCCCAGCTTGGAGCGAACGACCTACACCGAACTGAGATACCTACAGCGTGAGCT
ATGAGAAAGCGCCACGCTTCCCGAAGGGAGAAAGGCGGACAGGTATCCGGTAAGCGGCAGGGTCGGAACA
GGAGAGCGCACGAGGGAGCTTCCAGGGGGAAACGCCTGGTATCTTTATAGTCCTGTCGGGTTTCGCCACC
TCTGACTTGAGCGTCGATTTTTGTGATGCTCGTCAGGGGGGCGGAGCCTATGGAAAAACGCCAGCAACGC
GGCCTTTTTACGGTTCCTGGCCTTTTGCTGGCCTTTTGCTCACATGTTCTTTCCTGCGTTATCCCCTGAT
TCTGTGGATAACCGTATTACCGCCTTTGAGTGAGCTGATACCGCTCGCCGCAGCCGAACGACCGAGCGCA
GCGAGTCAGTGAGCGAGGAAGCGGAAGAGCGCCCAATACGCAAACCGCCTCTCCCCGCGCGTTGGCCGAT
TCATTAATGCAGCTGGCACGACAGGTTTCCCGACTGGAAAGCGGGCAGTGAGCGCAACGCAATTAATGTG
AGTTAGCTCACTCATTAGGCACCCCAGGCTTTACACTTTATGCTTCCGGCTCGTATGTTGTGTGGAATTG
TGAGCGGATAACAATTTCACACAGGAAACAGCTATGACCATGATTACGCCAAGCGCGCAATTAACCCTCA
CTAAAGGGAACAAAAGCTGGAGCTGCAAGCTTAATGTAGTCTTATGCAATACTCTTGTAGTCTTGCAACA
TGGTAACGATGAGTTAGCAACATGCCTTACAAGGAGAGAAAAAGCACCGTGCATGCCGATTGGTGGAAGT
AAGGTGGTACGATCGTGCCTTATTAGGAAGGCAACAGACGGGTCTGACATGGATTGGACGAACCACTGAA
TTGCCGCATTGCAGAGATATTGTATTTAAGTGCCTAGCTCGATACATAAACGGGTCTCTCTGGTTAGACC
AGATCTGAGCCTGGGAGCTCTCTGGCTAACTAGGGAACCCACTGCTTAAGCCTCAATAAAGCTTGCCTTG
AGTGCTTCAAGTAGTGTGTGCCCGTCTGTTGTGTGACTCTGGTAACTAGAGATCCCTCAGACCCTTTTAG
TCAGTGTGGAAAATCTCTAGCAGTGGCGCCCGAACAGGGACTTGAAAGCGAAAGGGAAACCAGAGGAGCT
CTCTCGACGCAGGACTCGGCTTGCTGAAGCGCGCACGGCAAGAGGCGAGGGGCGGCGACTGGTGAGTACG
CCAAAAATTTTGACTAGCGGAGGCTAGAAGGAGAGAGATGGGTGCGAGAGCGTCAGTATTAAGCGGGGGA
GAATTAGATCGCGATGGGAAAAAATTCGGTTAAGGCCAGGGGGAAAGAAAAAATATAAATTAAAACATAT
AGTATGGGCAAGCAGGGAGCTAGAACGATTCGCAGTTAATCCTGGCCTGTTAGAAACATCAGAAGGCTGT
AGACAAATACTGGGACAGCTACAACCATCCCTTCAGACAGGATCAGAAGAACTTAGATCATTATATAATA
CAGTAGCAACCCTCTATTGTGTGCATCAAAGGATAGAGATAAAAGACACCAAGGAAGCTTTAGACAAGAT
AGAGGAAGAGCAAAACAAAAGTAAGACCACCGCACAGCAAGCGGCCGCTGATCTTCAGACCTGGAGGAGG
AGATATGAGGGACAATTGGAGAAGTGAATTATATAAATATAAAGTAGTAAAAATTGAACCATTAGGAGTA
GCACCCACCAAGGCAAAGAGAAGAGTGGTGCAGAGAGAAAAAAGAGCAGTGGGAATAGGAGCTTTGTTCC
TTGGGTTCTTGGGAGCAGCAGGAAGCACTATGGGCGCAGCGTCAATGACGCTGACGGTACAGGCCAGACA
ATTATTGTCTGGTATAGTGCAGCAGCAGAACAATTTGCTGAGGGCTATTGAGGCGCAACAGCATCTGTTG
CAACTCACAGTCTGGGGCATCAAGCAGCTCCAGGCAAGAATCCTGGCTGTGGAAAGATACCTAAAGGATC
AACAGCTCCTGGGGATTTGGGGTTGCTCTGGAAAACTCATTTGCACCACTGCTGTGCCTTGGAATGCTAG
TTGGAGTAATAAATCTCTGGAACAGATTTGGAATCACACGACCTGGATGGAGTGGGACAGAGAAATTAAC
AATTACACAAGCTTAATACACTCCTTAATTGAAGAATCGCAAAACCAGCAAGAAAAGAATGAACAAGAAT
TATTGGAATTAGATAAATGGGCAAGTTTGTGGAATTGGTTTAACATAACAAATTGGCTGTGGTATATAAA
ATTATTCATAATGATAGTAGGAGGCTTGGTAGGTTTAAGAATAGTTTTTGCTGTACTTTCTATAGTGAAT
AGAGTTAGGCAGGGATATTCACCATTATCGTTTCAGACCCACCTCCCAACCCCGAGGGGACCCATGCATT
GCATCTCAATTAGTCAGCAACCAGGTGTGGAAAGTCCCCAGGCTCCCCAGCAGGCAGAAGTATGCAAAGC
ATGCGTCTCAATTAGTCAGCAACCATAGTCCCGCCCCTAACTCCGCCCATCCCGCCCCTAACTCCGCCCA
GTTCCGCCCATTCTCCGCCCCATGGCTGACTAATTTTTTTTATTTATGCAGAGGCCGAGGCCGCCTCGGC
CTCTGAGCTATTCCAGAAGTAGTGAGGAGGCTTTTTTGGAGGCCTAGGCTTTTGCAAAAAGCTTTCTAGA
GGTACCGTGGCCACCATGGCCAAGCCTTTGTCTCAAGAAGAATCCACCCTCATTGAAAGAGCAACGGCTA
CAATCAACAGCATCCCCATCTCTGAAGACTACAGCGTCGCCAGCGCAGCTCTCTCTAGCGACGGCCGCAT
CTTCACTGGTGTCAATGTATATCATTTTACTGGGGGACCTTGTGCAGAACTCGTGGTGCTGGGCACTGCT
GCTGCTGCGGCAGCTGGCAACCTGACTTGTATCGTCGCGATCGGAAATGAGAACAGGGGCATCTTGAGCC
CCTGCGGACGGTGCCGACAGGTGCTTCTCGATCTGCATCCTGGGATCAAAGCCATAGTGAAGGACAGTGA
TGGACAGCCGACGGCAGTTGGGATTCGTGAATTGCTGCCCTCTGGTTATGTGTGGGAGGGCTAAGTTAAC
GAATTCTAGATCTTGAGACAAATGGCAGTATTCATCCACAATTTTAAAAGAAAAGGGGGGATTGGGGGGT
ACAGTGCAGGGGAAAGAATAGTAGACATAATAGCAACAGACATACAAACTAAAGAATTACAAAAACAAAT
TACAAAAATTCAAAATTTTCGGGTTTATTACAGGGACAGCAGAGATCCACTTTGGCGCCGG
Features (pLannotate 1.2.2; 33 found; start..end, strand, type, name):
     23..89      +  CDS            small t antigen (fragment): SV40 (simian virus 40) small t antigen
     96..1274    +  promoter       EF-1α promoter: strong constitutive promoter for human elongation factor EF-1α
   1294..1318    +  protein_bind   attB1: mutant version of attB; recombination site for the Gateway® BP reaction BP Clonase™
   1324..2340    +  CDS            CTSB (sequence partly withheld): CATB_HUMAN - Also known as CPSB. Experimental evidence at protein level: Swiss-Prot protein existence level 1. Thiol protease which is believed to participate in intracellular degradation and turnover of proteins (PubMed:12220505). Cleaves matrix extracellular phosphoglycoprotein MEPE (PubMed:12220505). Involved in the solubilization of cross-linked TG/thyroglobulin in the thyroid follicle lumen (By similarity). Has also been implicated in tumor invasion and metastasis (PubMed:3972105). From Homo sapiens (Human).
   2345..2369    -  protein_bind   attB2: mutant version of attB; recombination site for the Gateway® BP reaction BP Clonase™
   2377..2418    +  CDS            V5 tag: epitope tag from simian virus 5
   2469..3057    +  misc_feature   WPRE: woodchuck hepatitis virus posttranscriptional regulatory element
   3108..3127    +  misc_feature   cPPT/CTS (fragment): central polypurine tract and central termination sequence of HIV-1
   3129..3362    +  LTR            3' LTR (ΔU3): self-inactivating 3' long terminal repeat (LTR) from HIV-1
   3440..3561    +  polyA_signal   SV40 poly(A) signal: SV40 polyadenylation signal
   3601..3736    +  rep_origin     SV40 ori: SV40 origin of replication
   3757..3775    -  promoter       T7 promoter: promoter for bacteriophage T7 RNA polymerase
   3783..3938    +  CDS            lacZα (fragment): LacZα fragment of β-galactosidase; lacZ fragment
   3943..4371    +  rep_origin     f1 ori (sequence partly withheld): f1 bacteriophage origin of replication; arrow indicates direction of (+) strand synthesis
   4424..4528    +  promoter       AmpR promoter: bla
   4529..5389    +  CDS            AmpR: β-lactamase; bla; confers resistance to ampicillin, carbenicillin, and related antibiotics
   5560..6148    +  rep_origin     ori: high-copy-number ColE1/pMB1/pBR322/pUC origin of replication
   6331..6423    +  CDS            lacI (fragment): lac repressor; lacI; The lac repressor binds to the lac operator to inhibit transcription in E. coli. This inhibition can be relieved by adding lactose or isopropyl-β-D-thiogalactopyranoside (IPTG).
   6436..6457    +  protein_bind   CAP binding site: CAP binding activates transcription in the presence of cAMP. E. coli catabolite activator protein
   6472..6502    +  promoter       lac promoter: promoter for the E. coli lac operon
   6510..6526    +  protein_bind   lac operator: The lac repressor binds to the lac operator to inhibit transcription in E. coli. This inhibition can be relieved by adding lactose or isopropyl-β-D-thiogalactopyranoside (IPTG). lac repressor encoded by lacI
   6571..6589    +  promoter       T3 promoter: promoter for bacteriophage T3 RNA polymerase
   6617..6843    +  promoter       RSV promoter: Rous sarcoma virus enhancer/promoter
   6844..7024    +  LTR            5' LTR (truncated): truncated 5' long terminal repeat (LTR) from HIV-1
   7071..7196    +  misc_feature   HIV-1 Ψ: packaging signal of human immunodeficiency virus type 1
   7180..7543    +  CDS            HIV-1 gag (fragment): gag protein from human immunodeficiency virus 1; gag
   7689..7922    +  misc_feature   RRE: The Rev response element (RRE) of HIV-1 allows for Rev-dependent mRNA export from the nucleus to the cytoplasm.
   8299..8325    +  CDS            Rev (fragment): human immunodeficiency virus 1 (HIV-1) Rev protein; rev; enhances nuclear export of unspliced and incompletely spliced viral mRNAs
   8332..8355    +  promoter       SV40 promoter (fragment): SV40 early promoter
   8356..8427    +  promoter       SV40 promoter (fragment): SV40 enhancer and early promoter
   8451..8586    +  rep_origin     SV40 ori: SV40 origin of replication
   8628..9026    +  CDS            BSD: blasticidin S deaminase; Aspergillus terreus BSD; confers resistance to blasticidin
   9074..9191    +  misc_feature   cPPT/CTS: central polypurine tract and central termination sequence of HIV-1
