[The description below was written by a language model from this plasmid's Addgene catalogue record and pLannotate feature annotations shown in this document.]
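Description:
pLEX307-CTSB-blast is a lentiviral transfer plasmid on the pLEX307 backbone for constitutive expression of human cathepsin B (CTSB), a lysosomal thiol protease, in mammalian cells. In bacteria it is maintained through a high-copy ColE1/pUC-type origin with ampicillin resistance (AmpR); an f1 origin and remnants of a lac/T3/T7 cloning region are also present in the backbone. The depositors caution that the pLEX307 backbone is prone to recombination, usually between the viral LTRs and occasionally between the Gateway sites, so the integrity of the insert and the overall plasmid size should be verified.

The viral portion has a third-generation, self-inactivating layout: an RSV promoter drives a truncated HIV-1 5' LTR, followed by the Ψ packaging signal with a partial gag sequence and the Rev response element, and the genome ends in a ΔU3 3' LTR with a downstream SV40 polyadenylation signal. Between the LTRs sit two expression units. An SV40 early promoter drives blasticidin S deaminase (BSD), allowing blasticidin selection of transduced cells. After a cPPT/CTS element, the human EF-1α promoter drives the CTSB coding sequence, which was introduced by Gateway recombination and is therefore flanked by attB1 and attB2 sites. A V5 epitope tag lies just downstream of attB2; the record does not state whether it is read in frame with CTSB or is excluded by a stop codon. A WPRE follows to enhance transcript stability and expression. The plasmid is intended for producing lentiviral particles that yield stable, blasticidin-selectable CTSB overexpression in target cells; packaging functions must be supplied in trans.
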