Addgene plasmid #158464: pLEX307-CTSB-blast
Purpose: Constitutive lentiviral expression of human CTSB.
Depositing lab: Alejandro Chavez & Sho Iketani. Depositing organization: Columbia University.
Backbone
  Vector backbone: pLEX307
  Vector type: Mammalian Expression, Lentiviral
  Selectable markers: Blasticidin
Growth in bacteria
  Bacterial resistance: Ampicillin, 100 μg/mL
  Growth temperature: 30°C
  Growth strain: NEB Stable
  Copy number: High Copy
Gene/Insert
  Gene/Insert name: CTSB
  Species: H. sapiens (human)
  Entrez Gene: CTSB (a.k.a. APPS, CPSB, KWE, RECEUP)
  Cloning method: Gateway Cloning
  Sequencing primers: 5′ EF1a-F; 3′ WPRE-R
Terms and licenses: Academic/Nonprofit Terms; Industry Terms: Not Available to Industry
Depositor comments: The authors have noticed that recombination within the pLEX307 backbone can occur. All users are advised to sequence the vectors and restriction digest them and run them on a gel to ensure they show the expected full length insert and plasmid size. In cases where recombination has occurred, it is typically between the viral LTR elements in the vector, although recombination between the gateway cloning sites has also been observed.
How to cite: pLEX307-CTSB-blast was a gift from Alejandro Chavez & Sho Iketani (Addgene plasmid # 158464 ; http://n2t.net/addgene:158464 ; RRID:Addgene_158464)
